Addgene plasmid #120913: HA-Halotag-FRB-EX-nes_pLX304
Purpose: Lentiviral vector expressing HA-Halotag-FRB-EX-NES in mammalian cytosol
Depositing lab: Alice Ting. Depositing organization: Stanford University. Publication: Directed Evolution of Split APEX2 Peroxidase. Han Y, Branon TC, Martell JD, Boassa D, Shechner D, Ellisman MH, Ting A. ACS Chem Biol. 2019 Mar 8. doi: 10.1021/acschembio.8b00919. PubMed 30848125.
Backbone
  Vector backbone: pLX304
  Vector type: Mammalian Expression, Lentiviral
  Selectable markers: Blasticidin
Growth in bacteria
  Bacterial resistance: Ampicillin, 100 μg/mL
  Growth temperature: 30°C
  Growth strain: NEB Stable
  Copy number: Unknown
Gene/Insert
  Gene/Insert name: HA-Halotag-FRB-EX-NES
Terms and licenses: Academic/Nonprofit Terms; Industry Terms: Not Available to Industry
How to cite: HA-Halotag-FRB-EX-nes_pLX304 was a gift from Alice Ting (Addgene plasmid # 120913 ; http://n2t.net/addgene:120913 ; RRID:Addgene_120913)
