[The description below was written by a language model from this plasmid's Addgene catalogue record and pLannotate feature annotations shown in this document.]
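Description:
HA-Halotag-FRB-EX-nes_pLX304 is a third-generation-style, self-inactivating lentiviral expression vector built on the pLX304 backbone for delivering a fusion protein to the cytosol of mammalian cells. In bacteria it is maintained through a high-copy ColE1/pUC-type origin and selected with ampicillin (AmpR/β-lactamase); an f1 origin, an SV40 origin and remnants of lac-region cloning sequence are also present in the backbone. The viral portion comprises an RSV promoter driving a truncated HIV-1 5' LTR, the Ψ packaging signal with a partial gag sequence, the RRE for Rev-dependent export of the genomic RNA, a cPPT/CTS element, a WPRE to enhance transcript expression, and a ΔU3 3' LTR that inactivates LTR promoter activity after integration, followed by an SV40 polyadenylation signal. An hPGK promoter drives blasticidin S deaminase, allowing blasticidin selection of transduced cells.

The payload lies downstream of the CMV enhancer/promoter and an attB1 site left from Gateway recombination. The open reading frame is named as an HA epitope tag, HaloTag (annotated as the bacterial haloalkane dehalogenase dhaA from which it derives), the FRB rapamycin-binding domain of human FRAP/mTOR, a segment called EX, and an HIV Rev-type nuclear export signal that keeps the protein cytosolic. The HA tag is not separately annotated. The EX segment was picked up only as a short fragment matching a maize protein; given the associated work on directed evolution of split APEX2 peroxidase, it is probably one of the split peroxidase fragments, though the record does not define it. FRB fusions are typically paired with an FKBP-fused partner so that rapamycin drives their dimerisation, which here would presumably allow inducible reconstitution of the split enzyme.
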