Features (pLannotate 1.2.2; 32 found; start..end, strand, type, name):
     65..368     +  enhancer       CMV enhancer: human cytomegalovirus immediate early enhancer
    369..572     +  promoter       CMV promoter: human cytomegalovirus (CMV) immediate early promoter
    595..619     +  protein_bind   attB1: mutant version of attB; recombination site for the Gateway® BP reaction BP Clonase™
    667..1536    +  CDS            dhaA: DHAA_PSEPV - Experimental evidence at protein level: Swiss-Prot protein existence level 1. Catalyzes hydrolytic cleavage of carbon-halogen bonds in halogenated aliphatic compounds, leading to the formation of the corresponding primary alcohols, halide ions and protons. Has a broad substrate specificity, as it is able to dehalogenate mono- and di- chlorinated and brominated alkanes (up to at least C10), and the two isomers of 1,3-dichloropropene to 3-chloroallyl alcohol; the highest activity was found with 1,2-dibromoethane, while no activity was observed with the analog 1,2-dichloroethane. Fro
   1591..1866    +  CDS            FRB: FKBP-rapamycin binding domain of human FRAP
   1891..2010    +  CDS            UC36_MAIZE (fragment): Experimental evidence at protein level: Swiss-Prot protein existence level 1. From Zea mays (Maize).
   2059..2085    +  CDS            NES: nuclear export signal from the HIV Rev protein (Fischer et al., 1995)
   2127..2715    +  misc_feature   WPRE: woodchuck hepatitis virus posttranscriptional regulatory element
   2711..2785    +  CDS            nef (fragment): NEF_HV1Z2 - Experimental evidence at protein level: Swiss-Prot protein existence level 1. Extracellular Nef protein targets CD4(+) T-lymphocytes for apoptosis by interacting with CXCR4 surface receptors. From Human immunodeficiency virus type 1 group M subtype D (isolate Z2/CDC-Z34) (HIV-1).
   2787..3020    +  LTR            3' LTR (ΔU3): self-inactivating 3' long terminal repeat (LTR) from HIV-1
   3098..3219    +  polyA_signal   SV40 poly(A) signal: SV40 polyadenylation signal
   3259..3394    +  rep_origin     SV40 ori: SV40 origin of replication
   3415..3433    -  promoter       T7 promoter: promoter for bacteriophage T7 RNA polymerase
   3441..3596    +  CDS            lacZα (fragment): LacZα fragment of β-galactosidase; lacZ fragment
   3601..4029    +  rep_origin     f1 ori (sequence partly withheld): f1 bacteriophage origin of replication; arrow indicates direction of (+) strand synthesis
   4082..4186    +  promoter       AmpR promoter: bla
   4187..5047    +  CDS            AmpR: β-lactamase; bla; confers resistance to ampicillin, carbenicillin, and related antibiotics
   5218..5806    +  rep_origin     ori: high-copy-number ColE1/pMB1/pBR322/pUC origin of replication
   5989..6081    +  CDS            lacI (fragment): lac repressor; lacI; The lac repressor binds to the lac operator to inhibit transcription in E. coli. This inhibition can be relieved by adding lactose or isopropyl-β-D-thiogalactopyranoside (IPTG).
   6094..6115    +  protein_bind   CAP binding site: CAP binding activates transcription in the presence of cAMP. E. coli catabolite activator protein
   6130..6160    +  promoter       lac promoter: promoter for the E. coli lac operon
   6168..6184    +  protein_bind   lac operator: The lac repressor binds to the lac operator to inhibit transcription in E. coli. This inhibition can be relieved by adding lactose or isopropyl-β-D-thiogalactopyranoside (IPTG). lac repressor encoded by lacI
   6229..6247    +  promoter       T3 promoter: promoter for bacteriophage T3 RNA polymerase
   6275..6501    +  promoter       RSV promoter: Rous sarcoma virus enhancer/promoter
   6502..6682    +  LTR            5' LTR (truncated): truncated 5' long terminal repeat (LTR) from HIV-1
   6729..6854    +  misc_feature   HIV-1 Ψ: packaging signal of human immunodeficiency virus type 1
   6838..7201    +  CDS            HIV-1 gag (fragment): gag protein from human immunodeficiency virus 1; gag
   7347..7580    +  misc_feature   RRE: The Rev response element (RRE) of HIV-1 allows for Rev-dependent mRNA export from the nucleus to the cytoplasm.
   7957..7983    +  CDS            Rev (fragment): human immunodeficiency virus 1 (HIV-1) Rev protein; rev; enhances nuclear export of unspliced and incompletely spliced viral mRNAs
   7984..8484    +  promoter       hPGK promoter: human phosphoglycerate kinase 1 promoter
   8496..8891    +  CDS            BSD: blasticidin S deaminase; Aspergillus terreus BSD; confers resistance to blasticidin
   8951..9068    +  misc_feature   cPPT/CTS: central polypurine tract and central termination sequence of HIV-1
>Addgene plasmid #120913 | HA-Halotag-FRB-EX-nes_pLX304 | addgene full sequence | sequence record 237913 | Addgene NGS Result
CCCGGGGTTATTAATAGTAATCAATTACGGGGTCATTAGTTCATAGCCCATATATGGAGTTCCGCGTTAC
ATAACTTACGGTAAATGGCCCGCCTGGCTGACCGCCCAACGACCCCCGCCCATTGACGTCAATAATGACG
TATGTTCCCATAGTAACGCCAATAGGGACTTTCCATTGACGTCAATGGGTGGAGTATTTACGGTAAACTG
CCCACTTGGCAGTACATCAAGTGTATCATATGCCAAGTACGCCCCCTATTGACGTCAATGACGGTAAATG
GCCCGCCTGGCATTATGCCCAGTACATGACCTTATGGGACTTTCCTACTTGGCAGTACATCTACGTATTA
GTCATCGCTATTACCATGGTGATGCGGTTTTGGCAGTACATCAATGGGCGTGGATAGCGGTTTGACTCAC
GGGGATTTCCAAGTCTCCACCCCATTGACGTCAATGGGAGTTTGTTTTGGCACCAAAATCAACGGGACTT
TCCAAAATGTCGTAACAACTCCGCCCCATTGACGCAAATGGGCGGTAGGCGTGTACGGTGGGAGGTCTAT
ATAAGCAGAGCTCTCTGGCTAACTGTCGGGATCAACAAGTTTGTACAAAAAAGCAGGCTTCGAAGGAGAT
AGAACCATGTACCCATACGACGTTCCAGACTACGCAATCGGTACAGGCTTCCCCTTCGACCCCCATTATG
TGGAAGTCCTGGGCGAGCGTATGCACTACGTCGATGTTGGACCGCGGGATGGCACGCCTGTGCTGTTCCT
GCACGGTAACCCGACCTCGTCCTACCTGTGGCGCAACATCATCCCGCATGTAGCACCGAGTCATCGGTGC
ATTGCTCCAGACCTGATCGGGATGGGAAAATCGGACAAACCAGACCTCGATTATTTCTTCGACGACCACG
TCCGCTACCTCGATGCCTTCATCGAAGCCTTGGGTTTGGAAGAGGTCGTCCTGGTCATCCACGACTGGGG
CTCAGCTCTCGGATTCCACTGGGCCAAGCGCAATCCGGAACGGGTCAAAGGTATTGCATGTATGGAATTC
ATCCGGCCTATCCCGACGTGGGACGAATGGCCAGAATTCGCCCGTGAGACCTTCCAGGCCTTCCGGACCG
CCGACGTCGGCCGAGAGTTGATCATCGATCAGAACGCTTTCATCGAGGGTGCGCTCCCGATGGGGGTCGT
CCGTCCGCTTACGGAGGTCGAGATGGACCACTATCGCGAGCCCTTCCTCAAGCCTGTTGACCGAGAGCCA
CTGTGGCGATTCCCCAACGAGCTGCCCATCGCCGGTGAGCCCGCGAACATCGTCGCGCTCGTCGAGGCAT
ACATGAACTGGCTGCACCAGTCACCTGTCCCGAAGTTGTTGTTCTGGGGCACACCCGGCGTACTGATCCC
CCCGGCCGAAGCCGCGAGACTTGCCGAAAGCCTCCCCAACTGCAAGACAGTGGACATCGGCCCGGGATTG
TTCTTGCTCCAGGAAGACAACCCGGACCTTATCGGCAGTGAGATCGCGCGCTGGCTCTCGACGCTCGAAA
TTTCCGGCGCTAGCACCAAAGGTTCTGGTGGGACTGGCGGGAGCGTGGCCATCCTGTGGCACGAGATGTG
GCATGAAGGCCTGGAAGAGGCATCTCGTTTGTACTTTGGGGAAAGGAACGTGAAAGGCATGTTTGAGGTG
CTGGAGCCCTTGCATGCTATGATGGAACGGGGCCCCCAGACTCTGAAGGAAACATCCTTTAATCAGGCCT
ATGGTCGAGATTTAATGGAGGCCCAAGAGTGGTGCAGGAAGTACATGAAATCAGGGAATGTCAAGGACCT
CACCCAAGCCTGGGACCTCTATTATCATGTGTTCCGACGAATCTCAGGATCCAAGGGCTCGGGCTCGACC
TCGGGCTCGGGCGGGCTGCTGCAGCTGCCCAGCGACAAAGCCCTGCTGTCCGATCCCGTGTTCAGACCTC
TGGTCGATAAGTATGCAGCCGACGAGGATGCTTTTTTCGCAGATTACGCAGAAGCACATCAGAAGCTGTC
AGAACTGGGATTTGCCGACGCCCTGCAGCTGCCTCCCCTGGAGCGCCTGACCCTGGACTAATAAGCTAGC
GCTAACCGGTGGCGCGTTAAGTCGACAATCAACCTCTGGATTACAAAATTTGTGAAAGATTGACTGGTAT
TCTTAACTATGTTGCTCCTTTTACGCTATGTGGATACGCTGCTTTAATGCCTTTGTATCATGCTATTGCT
TCCCGTATGGCTTTCATTTTCTCCTCCTTGTATAAATCCTGGTTGCTGTCTCTTTATGAGGAGTTGTGGC
CCGTTGTCAGGCAACGTGGCGTGGTGTGCACTGTGTTTGCTGACGCAACCCCCACTGGTTGGGGCATTGC
CACCACCTGTCAGCTCCTTTCCGGGACTTTCGCTTTCCCCCTCCCTATTGCCACGGCGGAACTCATCGCC
GCCTGCCTTGCCCGCTGCTGGACAGGGGCTCGGCTGTTGGGCACTGACAATTCCGTGGTGTTGTCGGGGA
AATCATCGTCCTTTCCTTGGCTGCTCGCCTGTGTTGCCACCTGGATTCTGCGCGGGACGTCCTTCTGCTA
CGTCCCTTCGGCCCTCAATCCAGCGGACCTTCCTTCCCGCGGCCTGCTGCCGGCTCTGCGGCCTCTTCCG
CGTCTTCGCCTTCGCCCTCAGACGAGTCGGTTCTCCCTTTGGGCCGCCTCCCCGCGTCGACTTTAAGACC
AATGACTTACAAGGCAGCTGTAGATCTTAGCCACTTTTTAAAAGAAAAGGGGGGACTGGAAGGGCTAATT
CACTCCCAACGAAGACAAGATCTGCTTTTTGCTTGTACTGGGTCTCTCTGGTTAGACCAGATCTGAGCCT
GGGAGCTCTCTGGCTAACTAGGGAACCCACTGCTTAAGCCTCAATAAAGCTTGCCTTGAGTGCTTCAAGT
AGTGTGTGCCCGTCTGTTGTGTGACTCTGGTAACTAGAGATCCCTCAGACCCTTTTAGTCAGTGTGGAAA
ATCTCTAGCAGTACGTATAGTAGTTCATGTCATCTTATTATTCAGTATTTATAACTTGCAAAGAAATGAA
TATCAGAGAGTGAGAGGAACTTGTTTATTGCAGCTTATAATGGTTACAAATAAAGCAATAGCATCACAAA
TTTCACAAATAAAGCATTTTTTTCACTGCATTCTAGTTGTGGTTTGTCCAAACTCATCAATGTATCTTAT
CATGTCTGGCTCTAGCTATCCCGCCCCTAACTCCGCCCATCCCGCCCCTAACTCCGCCCAGTTCCGCCCA
TTCTCCGCCCCATGGCTGACTAATTTTTTTTATTTATGCAGAGGCCGAGGCCGCCTCGGCCTCTGAGCTA
TTCCAGAAGTAGTGAGGAGGCTTTTTTGGAGGCCTAGGGACGTACCCAATTCGCCCTATAGTGAGTCGTA
TTACGCGCGCTCACTGGCCGTCGTTTTACAACGTCGTGACTGGGAAAACCCTGGCGTTACCCAACTTAAT
CGCCTTGCAGCACATCCCCCTTTCGCCAGCTGGCGTAATAGCGAAGAGGCCCGCACCGATCGCCCTTCCC
AACAGTTGCGCAGCCTGAATGGCGAATGGG
[124 nt withheld, positions 3601-3724]
C
[91 nt withheld, positions 3726-3816]
A
[49 nt withheld, positions 3818-3866]
CCTTTGACGTTGGAGTCCACGTTCTTT
[37 nt withheld, positions 3894-3930]
ACCCTATCTCGGTCTATTCTTTTGATTTATAAGGGATTTTGCCGATTTCGGCCTATTGGTTAAAAAATGA
GCTGATTTAACAAAAATTTAACGCGAATTTTAACAAAATATTAACGCTTACAATTTAGGTGGCACTTTTC
GGGGAAATGTGCGCGGAACCCCTATTTGTTTATTTTTCTAAATACATTCAAATATGTATCCGCTCATGAG
ACAATAACCCTGATAAATGCTTCAATAATATTGAAAAAGGAAGAGTATGAGTATTCAACATTTCCGTGTC
GCCCTTATTCCCTTTTTTGCGGCATTTTGCCTTCCTGTTTTTGCTCACCCAGAAACGCTGGTGAAAGTAA
AAGATGCTGAAGATCAGTTGGGTGCACGAGTGGGTTACATCGAACTGGATCTCAACAGCGGTAAGATCCT
TGAGAGTTTTCGCCCCGAAGAACGTTTTCCAATGATGAGCACTTTTAAAGTTCTGCTATGTGGCGCGGTA
TTATCCCGTATTGACGCCGGGCAAGAGCAACTCGGTCGCCGCATACACTATTCTCAGAATGACTTGGTTG
AGTACTCACCAGTCACAGAAAAGCATCTTACGGATGGCATGACAGTAAGAGAATTATGCAGTGCTGCCAT
AACCATGAGTGATAACACTGCGGCCAACTTACTTCTGACAACGATCGGAGGACCGAAGGAGCTAACCGCT
TTTTTGCACAACATGGGGGATCATGTAACTCGCCTTGATCGTTGGGAACCGGAGCTGAATGAAGCCATAC
CAAACGACGAGCGTGACACCACGATGCCTGTAGCAATGGCAACAACGTTGCGCAAACTATTAACTGGCGA
ACTACTTACTCTAGCTTCCCGGCAACAATTAATAGACTGGATGGAGGCGGATAAAGTTGCAGGACCACTT
CTGCGCTCGGCCCTTCCGGCTGGCTGGTTTATTGCTGATAAATCTGGAGCCGGTGAGCGTGGGTCTCGCG
GTATCATTGCAGCACTGGGGCCAGATGGTAAGCCCTCCCGTATCGTAGTTATCTACACGACGGGGAGTCA
GGCAACTATGGATGAACGAAATAGACAGATCGCTGAGATAGGTGCCTCACTGATTAAGCATTGGTAACTG
TCAGACCAAGTTTACTCATATATACTTTAGATTGATTTAAAACTTCATTTTTAATTTAAAAGGATCTAGG
TGAAGATCCTTTTTGATAATCTCATGACCAAAATCCCTTAACGTGAGTTTTCGTTCCACTGAGCGTCAGA
CCCCGTAGAAAAGATCAAAGGATCTTCTTGAGATCCTTTTTTTCTGCGCGTAATCTGCTGCTTGCAAACA
AAAAAACCACCGCTACCAGCGGTGGTTTGTTTGCCGGATCAAGAGCTACCAACTCTTTTTCCGAAGGTAA
CTGGCTTCAGCAGAGCGCAGATACCAAATACTGTTCTTCTAGTGTAGCCGTAGTTAGGCCACCACTTCAA
GAACTCTGTAGCACCGCCTACATACCTCGCTCTGCTAATCCTGTTACCAGTGGCTGCTGCCAGTGGCGAT
AAGTCGTGTCTTACCGGGTTGGACTCAAGACGATAGTTACCGGATAAGGCGCAGCGGTCGGGCTGAACGG
GGGGTTCGTGCACACAGCCCAGCTTGGAGCGAACGACCTACACCGAACTGAGATACCTACAGCGTGAGCT
ATGAGAAAGCGCCACGCTTCCCGAAGGGAGAAAGGCGGACAGGTATCCGGTAAGCGGCAGGGTCGGAACA
GGAGAGCGCACGAGGGAGCTTCCAGGGGGAAACGCCTGGTATCTTTATAGTCCTGTCGGGTTTCGCCACC
TCTGACTTGAGCGTCGATTTTTGTGATGCTCGTCAGGGGGGCGGAGCCTATGGAAAAACGCCAGCAACGC
GGCCTTTTTACGGTTCCTGGCCTTTTGCTGGCCTTTTGCTCACATGTTCTTTCCTGCGTTATCCCCTGAT
TCTGTGGATAACCGTATTACCGCCTTTGAGTGAGCTGATACCGCTCGCCGCAGCCGAACGACCGAGCGCA
GCGAGTCAGTGAGCGAGGAAGCGGAAGAGCGCCCAATACGCAAACCGCCTCTCCCCGCGCGTTGGCCGAT
TCATTAATGCAGCTGGCACGACAGGTTTCCCGACTGGAAAGCGGGCAGTGAGCGCAACGCAATTAATGTG
AGTTAGCTCACTCATTAGGCACCCCAGGCTTTACACTTTATGCTTCCGGCTCGTATGTTGTGTGGAATTG
TGAGCGGATAACAATTTCACACAGGAAACAGCTATGACCATGATTACGCCAAGCGCGCAATTAACCCTCA
CTAAAGGGAACAAAAGCTGGAGCTGCAAGCTTAATGTAGTCTTATGCAATACTCTTGTAGTCTTGCAACA
TGGTAACGATGAGTTAGCAACATGCCTTACAAGGAGAGAAAAAGCACCGTGCATGCCGATTGGTGGAAGT
AAGGTGGTACGATCGTGCCTTATTAGGAAGGCAACAGACGGGTCTGACATGGATTGGACGAACCACTGAA
TTGCCGCATTGCAGAGATATTGTATTTAAGTGCCTAGCTCGATACATAAACGGGTCTCTCTGGTTAGACC
AGATCTGAGCCTGGGAGCTCTCTGGCTAACTAGGGAACCCACTGCTTAAGCCTCAATAAAGCTTGCCTTG
AGTGCTTCAAGTAGTGTGTGCCCGTCTGTTGTGTGACTCTGGTAACTAGAGATCCCTCAGACCCTTTTAG
TCAGTGTGGAAAATCTCTAGCAGTGGCGCCCGAACAGGGACTTGAAAGCGAAAGGGAAACCAGAGGAGCT
CTCTCGACGCAGGACTCGGCTTGCTGAAGCGCGCACGGCAAGAGGCGAGGGGCGGCGACTGGTGAGTACG
CCAAAAATTTTGACTAGCGGAGGCTAGAAGGAGAGAGATGGGTGCGAGAGCGTCAGTATTAAGCGGGGGA
GAATTAGATCGCGATGGGAAAAAATTCGGTTAAGGCCAGGGGGAAAGAAAAAATATAAATTAAAACATAT
AGTATGGGCAAGCAGGGAGCTAGAACGATTCGCAGTTAATCCTGGCCTGTTAGAAACATCAGAAGGCTGT
AGACAAATACTGGGACAGCTACAACCATCCCTTCAGACAGGATCAGAAGAACTTAGATCATTATATAATA
CAGTAGCAACCCTCTATTGTGTGCATCAAAGGATAGAGATAAAAGACACCAAGGAAGCTTTAGACAAGAT
AGAGGAAGAGCAAAACAAAAGTAAGACCACCGCACAGCAAGCGGCCGCTGATCTTCAGACCTGGAGGAGG
AGATATGAGGGACAATTGGAGAAGTGAATTATATAAATATAAAGTAGTAAAAATTGAACCATTAGGAGTA
GCACCCACCAAGGCAAAGAGAAGAGTGGTGCAGAGAGAAAAAAGAGCAGTGGGAATAGGAGCTTTGTTCC
TTGGGTTCTTGGGAGCAGCAGGAAGCACTATGGGCGCAGCGTCAATGACGCTGACGGTACAGGCCAGACA
ATTATTGTCTGGTATAGTGCAGCAGCAGAACAATTTGCTGAGGGCTATTGAGGCGCAACAGCATCTGTTG
CAACTCACAGTCTGGGGCATCAAGCAGCTCCAGGCAAGAATCCTGGCTGTGGAAAGATACCTAAAGGATC
AACAGCTCCTGGGGATTTGGGGTTGCTCTGGAAAACTCATTTGCACCACTGCTGTGCCTTGGAATGCTAG
TTGGAGTAATAAATCTCTGGAACAGATTTGGAATCACACGACCTGGATGGAGTGGGACAGAGAAATTAAC
AATTACACAAGCTTAATACACTCCTTAATTGAAGAATCGCAAAACCAGCAAGAAAAGAATGAACAAGAAT
TATTGGAATTAGATAAATGGGCAAGTTTGTGGAATTGGTTTAACATAACAAATTGGCTGTGGTATATAAA
ATTATTCATAATGATAGTAGGAGGCTTGGTAGGTTTAAGAATAGTTTTTGCTGTACTTTCTATAGTGAAT
AGAGTTAGGCAGGGATATTCACCATTATCGTTTCAGACCCACCTCCCAACCCCGAGGGGACCCTTGCGCC
TTTTCCAAGGCAGCCCTGGGTTTGCGCAGGGACGCGGCTGCTCTGGGCGTGGTTCCGGGAAACGCAGCGG
CGCCGACCCTGGGTCTCGCACATTCTTCACGTCCGTTCGCAGCGTCACCCGGATCTTCGCCGCTACCCTT
GTGGGCCCCCCGGCGACGCTTCCTGCTCCGCCCCTAAGTCGGGAAGGTTCCTTGCGGTTCGCGGCGTGCC
GGACGTGACAAACGGAAGCCGCACGTCTCACTAGTACCCTCGCAGACGGACAGCGCCAGGGAGCAATGGC
AGCGCGCCGACCGCGATGGGCTGTGGCCAATAGCGGCTGCTCAGCAGGGCGCGCCGAGAGCAGCGGCCGG
GAAGGGGCGGTGCGGGAGGCGGGGTGTGGGGCGGTAGTGTGGGCCCTGTTCCTGCCCGCGCGGTGTTCCG
CATTCTGCAAGCCTCCGGAGCGCACGTCGGCAGTCGGCTCCCTCGTTGACCGAATCACCGACCTCTCTCC
CCAGGGGGTACCACCATGGCCAAGCCTTTGTCTCAAGAAGAATCCACCCTCATTGAAAGAGCAACGGCTA
CAATCAACAGCATCCCCATCTCTGAAGACTACAGCGTCGCCAGCGCAGCTCTCTCTAGCGACGGCCGCAT
CTTCACTGGTGTCAATGTATATCATTTTACTGGGGGACCTTGTGCAGAACTCGTGGTGCTGGGCACTGCT
GCTGCTGCGGCAGCTGGCAACCTGACTTGTATCGTCGCGATCGGAAATGAGAACAGGGGCATCTTGAGCC
CCTGCGGACGGTGCCGACAGGTGCTTCTCGATCTGCATCCTGGGATCAAAGCCATAGTGAAGGACAGTGA
TGGACAGCCGACGGCAGTTGGGATTCGTGAATTGCTGCCCTCTGGTTATGTGTGGGAGGGCCTGCAGCTG
CAGTAGTAAGAATTCTAGATCTTGAGACAAATGGCAGTATTCATCCACAATTTTAAAAGAAAAGGGGGGA
TTGGGGGGTACAGTGCAGGGGAAAGAATAGTAGACATAATAGCAACAGACATACAAACTAAAGAATTACA
AAAACAAATTACAAAAATTCAAAATTTTCGGGTTTATTACAGGGACAGCAGAGATCCACTTTGGCGCCGG
CTCGAGGGGG
